>Addgene plasmid #119120 | PI3KC2beta-PX (1348-1487) | addgene full sequence | sequence record 275990 | Addgene NGS Result
TGTGGAATTGTGAGCGGATAACAATTTCACACAGGAAACAGTATTCATGTCCCCTATACTAGGTTATTGG
AAAATTAAGGGCCTTGTGCAACCCACTCGACTTCTTTTGGAATATCTTGAAGAAAAATATGAAGAGCATT
TGTATGAGCGCGATGAAGGTGATAAATGGCGAAACAAAAAGTTTGAATTGGGTTTGGAGTTTCCCAATCT
TCCTTATTATATTGATGGTGATGTTAAATTAACACAGTCTATGGCCATCATACGTTATATAGCTGACAAG
CACAACATGTTGGGTGGTTGTCCAAAAGAGCGTGCAGAGATTTCAATGCTTGAAGGAGCGGTTTTGGATA
TTAGATACGGTGTTTCGAGAATTGCATATAGTAAAGACTTTGAAACTCTCAAAGTTGATTTTCTTAGCAA
GCTACCTGAAATGCTGAAAATGTTCGAAGATCGTTTATGTCATAAAACATATTTAAATGGTGATCATGTA
ACCCATCCTGACTTCATGTTGTATGACGCTCTTGATGTTGTTTTATACATGGACCCAATGTGCCTGGATG
CGTTCCCAAAATTAGTTTGTTTTAAAAAACGTATTGAAGCTATCCCACAAATTGATAAGTACTTGAAATC
CAGCAAGTATATAGCATGGCCTTTGCAGGGCTGGCAAGCCACGTTTGGTGGTGGCGACCATCCTCCAAAA
TCGGATCTGGTTCCGCGTGGATCCGACCGTCTGACCCTGTCGTTCGCCAGCCGCACGCATACCCTGAAGT
CGTCGGGCCGCATCTCGGATGTTTTCCTGTGTCGCCATGAAAAAATTTTTCATCCGAACAAGGGCTATAT
CTACGTGGTTAAAGTGATGCGCGAAAATACCCACGAAGCGACGTATATTCAGCGTACCTTTGAAGAATTT
CAAGAACTGCATAACAAGCTGCGCCTGCTGTTCCCGAGCTCTCACCTGCCGAGTTTTCCGTCCCGTTTCG
TTATCGGTCGCAGCCGTGGTGAAGCAGTCGCAGAACGTCGCCGTGAAGAACTGAATGGCTATATTTGGCA
TCTGATCCACGCACCGCCGGAAGTCGCTGAATGCGATCTGGTGTACACCTTTTTCCATCCGCTGCCGCGC
GACGAAAAAGCAATGGGTACGAGCTAACTCGAGCGGCCGCATCGTGACTGACTGACGATCTGCCTCGCGC
GTTTCGGTGATGACGGTGAAAACCTCTGACACATGCAGCTCCCGGAGACGGTCACAGCTTGTCTGTAAGC
GGATGCCGGGAGCAGACAAGCCCGTCAGGGCGCGTCAGCGGGTGTTGGCGGGTGTCGGGGCGCAGCCATG
ACCCAGTCACGTAGCGATAGCGGAGTGTATAATTCTTGAAGACGAAAGGGCCTCGTGATACGCCTATTTT
TATAGGTTAATGTCATGATAATAATGGTTTCTTAGACGTCAGGTGGCACTTTTCGGGGAAATGTGCGCGG
AACCCCTATTTGTTTATTTTTCTAAATACATTCAAATATGTATCCGCTCATGAGACAATAACCCTGATAA
ATGCTTCAATAATATTGAAAAAGGAAGAGTATGAGTATTCAACATTTCCGTGTCGCCCTTATTCCCTTTT
TTGCGGCATTTTGCCTTCCTGTTTTTGCTCACCCAGAAACGCTGGTGAAAGTAAAAGATGCTGAAGATCA
GTTGGGTGCACGAGTGGGTTACATCGAACTGGATCTCAACAGCGGTAAGATCCTTGAGAGTTTTCGCCCC
GAAGAACGTTTTCCAATGATGAGCACTTTTAAAGTTCTGCTATGTGGCGCGGTATTATCCCGTGTTGACG
CCGGGCAAGAGCAACTCGGTCGCCGCATACACTATTCTCAGAATGACTTGGTTGAGTACTCACCAGTCAC
AGAAAAGCATCTTACGGATGGCATGACAGTAAGAGAATTATGCAGTGCTGCCATAACCATGAGTGATAAC
ACTGCGGCCAACTTACTTCTGACAACGATCGGAGGACCGAAGGAGCTAACCGCTTTTTTGCACAACATGG
GGGATCATGTAACTCGCCTTGATCGTTGGGAACCGGAGCTGAATGAAGCCATACCAAACGACGAGCGTGA
CACCACGATGCCTGCAGCAATGGCAACAACGTTGCGCAAACTATTAACTGGCGAACTACTTACTCTAGCT
TCCCGGCAACAATTAATAGACTGGATGGAGGCGGATAAAGTTGCAGGACCACTTCTGCGCTCGGCCCTTC
CGGCTGGCTGGTTTATTGCTGATAAATCTGGAGCCGGTGAGCGTGGGTCTCGCGGTATCATTGCAGCACT
GGGGCCAGATGGTAAGCCCTCCCGTATCGTAGTTATCTACACGACGGGGAGTCAGGCAACTATGGATGAA
CGAAATAGACAGATCGCTGAGATAGGTGCCTCACTGATTAAGCATTGGTAACTGTCAGACCAAGTTTACT
CATATATACTTTAGATTGATTTAAAACTTCATTTTTAATTTAAAAGGATCTAGGTGAAGATCCTTTTTGA
TAATCTCATGACCAAAATCCCTTAACGTGAGTTTTCGTTCCACTGAGCGTCAGACCCCGTAGAAAAGATC
AAAGGATCTTCTTGAGATCCTTTTTTTCTGCGCGTAATCTGCTGCTTGCAAACAAAAAAACCACCGCTAC
CAGCGGTGGTTTGTTTGCCGGATCAAGAGCTACCAACTCTTTTTCCGAAGGTAACTGGCTTCAGCAGAGC
GCAGATACCAAATACTGTCCTTCTAGTGTAGCCGTAGTTAGGCCACCACTTCAAGAACTCTGTAGCACCG
CCTACATACCTCGCTCTGCTAATCCTGTTACCAGTGGCTGCTGCCAGTGGCGATAAGTCGTGTCTTACCG
GGTTGGACTCAAGACGATAGTTACCGGATAAGGCGCAGCGGTCGGGCTGAACGGGGGGTTCGTGCACACA
GCCCAGCTTGGAGCGAACGACCTACACCGAACTGAGATACCTACAGCGTGAGCTATGAGAAAGCGCCACG
CTTCCCGAAGGGAGAAAGGCGGACAGGTATCCGGTAAGCGGCAGGGTCGGAACAGGAGAGCGCACGAGGG
AGCTTCCAGGGGGAAACGCCTGGTATCTTTATAGTCCTGTCGGGTTTCGCCACCTCTGACTTGAGCGTCG
ATTTTTGTGATGCTCGTCAGGGGGGCGGAGCCTATGGAAAAACGCCAGCAACGCGGCCTTTTTACGGTTC
CTGGCCTTTTGCTGGCCTTTTGCTCACATGTTCTTTCCTGCGTTATCCCCTGATTCTGTGGATAACCGTA
TTACCGCCTTTGAGTGAGCTGATACCGCTCGCCGCAGCCGAACGACCGAGCGCAGCGAGTCAGTGAGCGA
GGAAGCGGAAGAGCGCCTGATGCGGTATTTTCTCCTTACGCATCTGTGCGGTATTTCACACCGCATAAAT
TCCGACACCATCGAATGGCGCAAAACCTTTCGCGGTATGGCATGATAGCGCCCGGAAGAGAGTCAATTCA
GGGTGGTGAATGTGAAACCAGTAACGTTATACGATGTCGCAGAGTATGCCGGTGTCTCTTATCAGACCGT
TTCCCGCGTGGTGAACCAGGCCAGCCACGTTTCTGCGAAAACGCGGGAAAAAGTGGAAGCGGCGATGGCG
GAGCTGAATTACATTCCCAACCGCGTGGCACAACAACTGGCGGGCAAACAGTCGTTGCTGATTGGCGTTG
CCACCTCCAGTCTGGCCCTGCACGCGCCGTCGCAAATTGTCGCGGCGATTAAATCTCGCGCCGATCAACT
GGGTGCCAGCGTGGTGGTGTCGATGGTAGAACGAAGCGGCGTCGAAGCCTGTAAAGCGGCGGTGCACAAT
CTTCTCGCGCAACGCGTCAGTGGGCTGATCATTAACTATCCGCTGGATGACCAGGATGCCATTGCTGTGG
AAGCTGCCTGCACTAATGTTCCGGCGTTATTTCTTGATGTCTCTGACCAGACACCCATCAACAGTATTAT
TTTCTCCCATGAAGACGGTACGCGACTGGGCGTGGAGCATCTGGTCGCATTGGGTCACCAGCAAATCGCG
CTGTTAGCGGGCCCATTAAGTTCTGTCTCGGCGCGTCTGCGTCTGGCTGGCTGGCATAAATATCTCACTC
GCAATCAAATTCAGCCGATAGCGGAACGGGAAGGCGACTGGAGTGCCATGTCCGGTTTTCAACAAACCAT
GCAAATGCTGAATGAGGGCATCGTTCCCACTGCGATGCTGGTTGCCAACGATCAGATGGCGCTGGGCGCA
ATGCGCGCCATTACCGAGTCCGGGCTGCGCGTTGGTGCGGATATCTCGGTAGTGGGATACGACGATACCG
AAGACAGCTCATGTTATATCCCGCCGTTAACCACCATCAAACAGGATTTTCGCCTGCTGGGGCAAACCAG
CGTGGACCGCTTGCTGCAACTCTCTCAGGGCCAGGCGGTGAAGGGCAATCAGCTGTTGCCCGTCTCACTG
GTGAAAAGAAAAACCACCCTGGCGCCCAATACGCAAACCGCCTCTCCCCGCGCGTTGGCCGATTCATTAA
TGCAGCTGGCACGACAGGTTTCCCGACTGGAAAGCGGGCAGTGAGCGCAACGCAATTAATGTAAGTTAGC
TCACTCATTAGGCACCCCAGGCTTTACACTTTATGCTTCCGGCTCGTATGTTGTGTGGAATTGTGAGCGG
ATAACAATTTCACACAGGAAACAGCTATGACCATGATTACGGATTCACTGGCCGTCGTTTTACAACGTCG
TGACTGGGAAAACCCTGGCGTTACCCAACTTAATCGCCTTGCAGCACATCCCCCTTTCGCCAGCTGGCGT
AATAGCGAAGAGGCCCGCACCGATCGCCCTTCCCAACAGTTGCGCAGCCTGAATGGCGAATGGCGCTTTG
CCTGGTTTCCGGCACCAGAAGCGGTGCCGGAAAGCTGGCTGGAGTGCGATCTTCCTGAGGCCGATACTGT
CGTCGTCCCCTCAAACTGGCAGATGCACGGTTACGATGCGCCCATCTACACCAACGTGACCTATCCCATT
ACGGTCAATCCGCCGTTTGTTCCCACGGAGAATCCGACGGGTTGTTACTCGCTCACATTTAATGTTGATG
AAAGCTGGCTACAGGAAGGCCAGACGCGAATTATTTTTGATGGCGTTGGAATTAGCTTATCGACTGCACG
GTGCACCAATGCTTCTGGCGTCAGGCAGCCATCGGAAGCTGTGGTATGGCTGTGCAGGTCGTAAATCACT
GCATAATTCGTGTCGCTCAAGGCGCACTCCCGTTCTGGATAATGTTTTTTGCGCCGACATCATAACGGTT
CTGGCAAATATTCTGAAATGAGCTGTTGACAATTAATCATCGGCTCGTATAATG
Features (pLannotate 1.2.2; 17 found; start..end, strand, type, name):
      8..24      +  protein_bind   lac operator: The lac repressor binds to the lac operator to inhibit transcription in E. coli. This inhibition can be relieved by adding lactose or isopropyl-β-D-thiogalactopyranoside (IPTG). lac repressor encoded by lacI
     47..700     +  CDS            GST26_SCHJA: Experimental evidence at protein level: Swiss-Prot protein existence level 1. GST isoenzymes appear to play a central role in the parasite detoxification system. Other functions are also suspected including a role in increasing the solubility of haematin in the parasite gut. From Schistosoma japonicum (Blood fluke).
    719..1144    +  CDS            PIK3C2B (fragment): P3C2B_HUMAN - Experimental evidence at protein level: Swiss-Prot protein existence level 1. Phosphorylates PtdIns and PtdIns4P with a preference for PtdIns (PubMed:10805725, PubMed:9830063, PubMed:11533253). Does not phosphorylate PtdIns(4,5)P2 (PubMed:9830063). May be involved in EGF and PDGF signaling cascades (PubMed:10805725). From Homo sapiens (Human).
   1180..1219    +  CDS            rop (fragment): Rop protein, which maintains plasmids at low copy number; rop
   1321..1361    +  misc_feature   bom (fragment): basis of mobility region from pBR322
   1466..1570    +  promoter       AmpR promoter: bla
   1571..2431    +  CDS            AmpR: β-lactamase; bla; confers resistance to ampicillin, carbenicillin, and related antibiotics
   2602..3190    +  rep_origin     ori: high-copy-number ColE1/pMB1/pBR322/pUC origin of replication
   3376..3427    -  misc_feature   bom (fragment): basis of mobility region from pBR322
   3434..3511    +  promoter       lacI promoter: lacI
   3512..4594    +  CDS            lacI: lac repressor; lacI; The lac repressor binds to the lac operator to inhibit transcription in E. coli. This inhibition can be relieved by adding lactose or isopropyl-β-D-thiogalactopyranoside (IPTG).
   4607..4628    +  protein_bind   CAP binding site: CAP binding activates transcription in the presence of cAMP. E. coli catabolite activator protein
   4643..4673    +  promoter       lac promoter: promoter for the E. coli lac operon
   4681..4697    +  protein_bind   lac operator: The lac repressor binds to the lac operator to inhibit transcription in E. coli. This inhibition can be relieved by adding lactose or isopropyl-β-D-thiogalactopyranoside (IPTG). lac repressor encoded by lacI
   4717..4890    +  CDS            lacZα: LacZα fragment of β-galactosidase; lacZ fragment
   5154..5270    -  CDS            yciV (fragment): RNAAM_ECOLI - Also known as trpH From Escherichia coli (strain K12).
   5346..5374    +  promoter       tac promoter: strong E. coli promoter; hybrid between the trp and lac UV5 promoters
