[The description below was written by a language model from this plasmid's Addgene catalogue record and pLannotate feature annotations shown in this document.]
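Description:
PI3KC2beta-PX (1348-1487) is a bacterial expression plasmid built on the pGEX4T2 backbone for producing the phox homology (PX) domain of human PI3KC2beta (gene PIK3C2B), covering residues 1348–1487, as a glutathione S-transferase fusion in E. coli. The sequenced plasmid is about 5.4 kb. It replicates from a ColE1/pMB1-type origin and is selected with ampicillin through the β-lactamase gene and its own promoter. Short remnants of rop and the pBR322 bom region are also annotated, along with a lacZα segment and its lac promoter, which are backbone carry-overs rather than functional parts of the expression unit.

The expression cassette spans the numbering origin of the circular map: a tac promoter, a strong trp/lac hybrid, sits at the end of the record and reads into a lac operator at the start. This is followed by the Schistosoma japonicum GST coding sequence and then the PIK3C2B fragment, inserted between BamHI and XhoI sites that were both preserved. The plasmid carries its own lacI gene, so the lac repressor holds the tac promoter off until IPTG or lactose is added, giving inducible expression independent of the host's repressor level. The N-terminal GST tag allows capture of the fusion on glutathione resin. pGEX-4T vectors generally place a thrombin cleavage site between GST and the insert, although this is not annotated in the feature table.

The construct was deposited as part of a systematic study classifying human PX domains by their phosphoinositide binding specificities, so its expected use is making recombinant PX domain protein for lipid-binding and related biochemical or structural analyses.
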