Addgene plasmid #119120: PI3KC2beta-PX (1348-1487)
Purpose: Bacterial expression of human phox homology (PX) domain, PI3KC2beta-PX (1348-1487)
Depositing lab: Brett Collins. Depositing organization: University of Queensland. Publication: Classification of the human phox homology (PX) domains based on their phosphoinositide binding specificities. Chandra M, Chin YK, Mas C, Feathers JR, Paul B, Datta S, Chen KE, Jia X, Yang Z, Norwood SJ, Mohanty B, Bugarcic A, Teasdale RD, Henne WM, Mobli M, Collins BM. Nat Commun. 2019 Apr 4;10(1):1528. doi: 10.1038/s41467-019-09355-y. PubMed 30948714.
Backbone
  Vector backbone: pGEX4T2
  Vector type: Bacterial Expression
Growth in bacteria
  Bacterial resistance: Ampicillin, 100 μg/mL
  Growth temperature: 37°C
  Growth strain: DH5alpha
  Copy number: Unknown
Gene/Insert
  Gene/Insert name: PI3KC2beta-PX (1348-1487)
  Species: H. sapiens (human)
  Entrez Gene: PIK3C2B (a.k.a. C2-PI3K)
  Promoter: tac
  Tag / fusion protein: GST (N terminal on backbone)
  Cloning method: Restriction Enzyme; 5′ cloning site BamHI (not destroyed); 3′ cloning site XhoI (not destroyed)
  Sequencing primers: 5′ pGEX5
Terms and licenses: Academic/Nonprofit Terms; Industry Terms: Not Available to Industry
Depositor comments: Amino Acid Sequence: DRLTLSFASRTHTLKSSGRISDVFLCRHEKIFHPNKGYIYVVKVMRENTHEATYIQRTFEEFQELHNKLRLLFPSSHLPSFPSRFVIGRSRGEAVAERRREELNGYIWHLIHAPPEVAECDLVYTFFHPLPRDEKAMGTS
How to cite: PI3KC2beta-PX (1348-1487) was a gift from Brett Collins (Addgene plasmid # 119120 ; http://n2t.net/addgene:119120 ; RRID:Addgene_119120)
